>Addgene plasmid #218250 | pCW57-CMV-MAAP-SL01V9 | addgene full sequence | sequence record 449681 | Addgene NGS Result
AATTCTCGACCTCGAGACAAATGGCAGTATTCATCCACAATTTTAAAAGAAAAGGGGGGATTGGGGGGTA
CAGTGCAGGGGAAAGAATAGTAGACATAATAGCAACAGACATACAAACTAAAGAATTACAAAAACAAATT
ACAAAAATTCAAAATTTTCGGGTTTATTACAGGGACAGCAGAGATCCACTTTGGCCGCGAATCGATGCGT
TGACATTGATTATTGACTAGTTATTAATAGTAATCAATTACGGGGTCATTAGTTCATAGCCCATATATGG
AGTTCCGCGTTACATAACTTACGGTAAATGGCCCGCCTGGCTGACCGCCCAACGACCCCCGCCCATTGAC
GTCAATAATGACGTATGTTCCCATAGTAACGCCAATAGGGACTTTCCATTGACGTCAATGGGTGGAGTAT
TTACGGTAAACTGCCCACTTGGCAGTACATCAAGTGTATCATATGCCAAGTACGCCCCCTATTGACGTCA
ATGACGGTAAATGGCCCGCCTGGCATTATGCCCAGTACATGACCTTATGGGACTTTCCTACTTGGCAGTA
CATCTACGTATTAGTCATCGCTATTACCATGGTGATGCGGTTTTGGCAGTACATCAATGGGCGTGGATAG
CGGTTTGACTCACGGGGATTTCCAAGTCTCCACCCCATTGACGTCAATGGGAGTTTGTTTTGGCACCAAA
ATCAACGGGACTTTCCAAAATGTCGTAACAACTCCGCCCCATTGACGCAAATGGGCGGTAGGCGTGTACG
GTGGGAGGTCTATATAAGCAGAGCTCTCTGGCTAACTAGAGAACCCACTGCTTACTGGCTTATCGAAATT
AATACGACTCACTATAGGGAGACCCAAGCTTGGTACCACCGGTGCCACCATGGAGCCCCTCAACCCAAGG
CAAATCAACAACATCAAGACAACGCTCGAGGTCTTGTGCTTCCGGGTTACAAATACCTTGGACCCGGCAA
CGGACTCGACAAGGGGGAGCCGGTCAACGCAGCAGACGCGGCGGCCCTCGAGCACGACAAGGCCTACGAC
CAGCAGCTCAAGGCCGGAGACAACCCGTACCTCAAGTACAACCACGCCGACGCCGAGTTCCAGGAGCGGC
TCAAAGAAGATACGTCTTTTGGGGGCAACCTCGGGCGAAAAAGAAGGCAGCTAATAACCTAGGCTGCAGA
CGCGTTGTACAGGATCCGGGGTTGGGGTTGCGCCTTTTCCAAGGCAGCCCTGGGTTTGCGCAGGGACGCG
GCTGCTCTGGGCGTGGTTCCGGGAAACGCAGCGGCGCCGACCCTGGGTCTCGCACATTCTTCACGTCCGT
TCGCAGCGTCACCCGGATCTTCGCCGCTACCCTTGTGGGCCCCCCGGCGACGCTTCCTGCTCCGCCCCTA
AGTCGGGAAGGTTCCTTGCGGTTCGCGGCGTGCCGGACGTGACAAACGGAAGCCGCACGTCTCACTAGTA
CCCTCGCAGACGGACAGCGCCAGGGAGCAATGGCAGCGCGCCGACCGCGATGGGCTGTGGCCAATAGCGG
CTGCTCAGCAGGGCGCGCCGAGAGCAGCGGCCGGGAAGGGGCGGTGCGGGAGGCGGGGTGTGGGGCGGTA
GTGTGGGCCCTGTTCCTGCCCGCGCGGTGTTCCGCATTCTGCAAGCCTCCGGAGCGCACGTCGGCAGTCG
GCTCCCTCGTTGACCGAATCACCGACCTCTCTCCCCAGCAATTCACCATGACCGAGTACAAGCCCACGGT
GCGCCTCGCCACCCGCGACGACGTCCCCAGGGCCGTACGCACCCTCGCCGCCGCGTTCGCCGACTACCCC
GCCACGCGCCACACCGTCGATCCGGACCGCCACATCGAGCGGGTCACCGAGCTGCAAGAACTCTTCCTCA
CGCGCGTCGGGCTCGACATCGGCAAGGTGTGGGTCGCGGACGACGGCGCCGCGGTGGCGGTCTGGACCAC
GCCGGAGAGCGTCGAAGCGGGGGCGGTGTTCGCCGAGATCGGCCCGCGCATGGCCGAGTTGAGCGGTTCC
CGGCTGGCCGCGCAGCAACAGATGGAAGGCCTCCTGGCGCCGCACCGGCCCAAGGAGCCCGCGTGGTTCC
TGGCCACCGTCGGCGTCTCGCCCGACCACCAGGGCAAGGGTCTGGGCAGCGCCGTCGTGCTCCCCGGAGT
GGAGGCGGCCGAGCGCGCCGGGGTGCCCGCCTTCCTGGAGACCTCCGCGCCCCGCAACCTCCCCTTCTAC
GAGCGGCTCGGCTTCACCGTCACCGCCGACGTCGAGGTGCCCGAAGGACCGCGCACCTGGTGCATGACCC
GCAAGCCCGGTGCCGAAGGTAGAGGTTCTCTCCTCACTTGTGGTGATGTTGAAGAAAACCCTGGTCCAAT
GTCTAGACTGGACAAGAGCAAAGTCATAAACGGAGCTCTGGAATTACTCAATGGTGTCGGTATCGAAGGC
CTGACGACAAGGAAACTCGCTCAAAAGCTGGGAGTTGAGCAGCCTACCCTGTACTGGCACGTGAAGAACA
AGCGGGCCCTGCTCGATGCCCTGCCAATCGAGATGCTGGACAGGCATCATACCCACTTCTGCCCCCTGGA
AGGCGAGTCATGGCAAGACTTTCTGCGGAACAACGCCAAGTCATACCGCTGTGCTCTCCTCTCACATCGC
GACGGGGCTAAAGTGCATCTCGGCACCCGCCCAACAGAGAAACAGTACGAAACCCTGGAAAATCAGCTCG
CGTTCCTGTGTCAGCAAGGCTTCTCCCTGGAGAACGCACTGTACGCTCTGTCCGCCGTGGGCCACTTTAC
ACTGGGCTGCGTATTGGAGGAACAGGAGCATCAAGTAGCAAAAGAGGAAAGAGAGACACCTACCACCGAT
TCTATGCCCCCACTTCTGAGACAAGCAATTGAGCTGTTCGACCGGCAGGGAGCCGAACCTGCCTTCCTTT
TCGGCCTGGAACTAATCATATGTGGCCTGGAGAAACAGCTAAAGTGCGAAAGCGGCGGGCCGACCGACGC
CCTTGACGATTTTGACTTAGACATGCTCCCAGCCGATGCCCTTGACGACTTTGACCTTGATATGCTGCCT
GCTGACGCTCTTGACGATTTTGACCTTGACATGCTCCCCGGGTAACTAAGTAAGGATCGATCCAAGATAT
CGTATTCTTAACTATGTTGCTCCTTTTACGCTATGTGGATACGCTGCTTTAATGCCTTTGTATCATGCTA
TTGCTTCCCGTATGGCTTTCATTTTCTCCTCCTTGTATAAATCCTGGTTGCTGTCTCTTTATGAGGAGTT
GTGGCCCGTTGTCAGGCAACGTGGCGTGGTGTGCACTGTGTTTGCTGACGCAACCCCCACTGGTTGGGGC
ATTGCCACCACCTGTCAGCTCCTTTCCGGGACTTTCGCTTTCCCCCTCCCTATTGCCACGGCGGAACTCA
TCGCCGCCTGCCTTGCCCGCTGCTGGACAGGGGCTCGGCTGTTGGGCACTGACAATTCCGTGGTGTTGTC
GGGGAAGCTGACGTCCTTTCCATGGCTGCTCGCCTGTGTTGCCACCTGGATTCTGCGCGGGACGTCCTTC
TGCTACGTCCCTTCGGCCCTCAATCCAGCGGACCTTCCTTCCCGCGGCCTGCTGCCGGCTCTGCGGCCTC
TTCCGCGTCTTCGCCTTCGCCCTCAGACGAGTCGGATCTCCCTTTGGGCCGCCTCCCCGCCTGTTTCGCC
TCGGCGTCCGGACTAGAGGTACCTTTAAGACCAATGACTTACAAGGCAGCTGTAGATCTTAGCCACTTTT
TAAAAGAAAAGGGGGGACTGGAAGGGCTAATTCACTCCCAACGAAGACAAGATCTGCTTTTTGCTTGTAC
TGGGTCTCTCTGGTTAGACCAGATCTGAGCCTGGGAGCTCTCTGGCTAACTAGGGAACCCACTGCTTAAG
CCTCAATAAAGCTTGCCTTGAGTGCTTCAAGTAGTGTGTGCCCGTCTGTTGTGTGACTCTGGTAACTAGA
GATCCCTCAGACCCTTTTAGTCAGTGTGGAAAATCTCTAGCAGTAGTAGTTCATGTCATCTTATTATTCA
GTATTTATAACTTGCAAAGAAATGAATATCAGAGAGTGAGAGGAACTTGTTTATTGCAGCTTATAATGGT
TACAAATAAAGCAATAGCATCACAAATTTCACAAATAAAGCATTTTTTTCACTGCATTCTAGTTGTGGTT
TGTCCAAACTCATCAATGTATCTTATCATGTCTGGCTCTAGCTATCCCGCCCCTAACTCCGCCCATCCCG
CCCCTAACTCCGCCCAGTTCCGCCCATTCTCCGCCCCATGGCTGACTAATTTTTTTTATTTATGCAGAGG
CCGAGGCCGCCTCGGCCTCTGAGCTATTCCAGAAGTAGTGAGGAGGCTTTTTTGGAGGCCTTTCAAATAT
GTATCCGCTCATGAGACAATAACCCTGATAAATGCTTCAATAATATTGAAAAAGGAAGAGTATGAGTATT
CAACATTTCCGTGTCGCCCTTATTCCCTTTTTTGCGGCATTTTGCCTTCCTGTTTTTGCTCACCCAGAAA
CGCTGGTGAAAGTAAAAGATGCTGAAGATCAGTTGGGTGCACGAGTGGGTTACATCGAACTGGATCTCAA
CAGCGGTAAGATCCTTGAGAGTTTTCGCCCCGAAGAACGTTTTCCAATGATGAGCACTTTTAAAGTTCTG
CTATGTGGCGCGGTATTATCCCGTATTGACGCCGGGCAAGAGCAACTCGGTCGCCGCATACACTATTCTC
AGAATGACTTGGTTGAGTACTCACCAGTCACAGAAAAGCATCTTACGGATGGCATGACAGTAAGAGAATT
ATGCAGTGCTGCCATAACCATGAGTGATAACACTGCGGCCAACTTACTTCTGACAACGATCGGAGGACCG
AAGGAGCTAACCGCTTTTTTGCACAACATGGGGGATCATGTAACTCGCCTTGATCGTTGGGAACCGGAGC
TGAATGAAGCCATACCAAACGACGAGCGTGACACCACGATGCCTGTAGCAATGGCAACAACGTTGCGCAA
ACTATTAACTGGCGAACTACTTACTCTAGCTTCCCGGCAACAATTAATAGACTGGATGGAGGCGGATAAA
GTTGCAGGACCACTTCTGCGCTCGGCCCTTCCGGCTGGCTGGTTTATTGCTGATAAATCTGGAGCCGGTG
AGCGTGGGTCTCGCGGTATCATTGCAGCACTGGGGCCAGATGGTAAGCCCTCCCGTATCGTAGTTATCTA
CACGACGGGGAGTCAGGCAACTATGGATGAACGAAATAGACAGATCGCTGAGATAGGTGCCTCACTGATT
AAGCATTGGTAACTGTCAGACCAAGTTTACTCATATATACTTTAGATTGATTTAAAACTTCATTTTTAAT
TTAAAAGGATCTAGGTGAAGATCCTTTTTGATAATCTCATGACCAAAATCCCTTAACGTGAGTTTTCGTT
CCACTGAGCGTCAGACCCCGTAGAAAAGATCAAAGGATCTTCTTGAGATCCTTTTTTTCTGCGCGTAATC
TGCTGCTTGCAAACAAAAAAACCACCGCTACCAGCGGTGGTTTGTTTGCCGGATCAAGAGCTACCAACTC
TTTTTCCGAAGGTAACTGGCTTCAGCAGAGCGCAGATACCAAATACTGTTCTTCTAGTGTAGCCGTAGTT
AGGCCACCACTTCAAGAACTCTGTAGCACCGCCTACATACCTCGCTCTGCTAATCCTGTTACCAGTGGCT
GCTGCCAGTGGCGATAAGTCGTGTCTTACCGGGTTGGACTCAAGACGATAGTTACCGGATAAGGCGCAGC
GGTCGGGCTGAACGGGGGGTTCGTGCACACAGCCCAGCTTGGAGCGAACGACCTACACCGAACTGAGATA
CCTACAGCGTGAGCTATGAGAAAGCGCCACGCTTCCCGAAGGGAGAAAGGCGGACAGGTATCCGGTAAGC
GGCAGGGTCGGAACAGGAGAGCGCACGAGGGAGCTTCCAGGGGGAAACGCCTGGTATCTTTATAGTCCTG
TCGGGTTTCGCCACCTCTGACTTGAGCGTCGATTTTTGTGATGCTCGTCAGGGGGGCGGAGCCTATGGAA
AAACGCCAGCAACGCGGCCTTTTTACGGTTCCTGGCCTTTTGCTGGCCTTTTGCTCACATGTTCTTTCCT
GCGTTATCCCCTGATTCTGTGGATAACCGTATTACCGCCTTTGAGTGAGCTGATACCGCTCGCCGCAGCC
GAACGACCGAGCGCAGCGAGTCAGTGAGCGAGGAAGCGGAAGAGCGCCCAATACGCAAACCGCCTCTCCC
CGCGCGTTGGCCGATTCATTAATGCAGCTGGCACGACAGGTTTCCCGACTGGAAAGCGGGCAGTGAGCGC
AACGCAATTAATGTGAGTTAGCTCACTCATTAGGCACCCCAGGCTTTACACTTTATGCTTCCGGCTCGTA
TGTTGTGTGGAATTGTGAGCGGATAACAATTTCACACAGGAAACAGCTATGACCATGATTACGCCAAGCG
CGCAATTAACCCTCACTAAAGGGAACAAAAGCTGGAGCTGCAAGCTTAATGTAGTCTTATGCAATACTCT
TGTAGTCTTGCAACATGGTAACGATGAGTTAGCAACATGCCTTACAAGGAGAGAAAAAGCACCGTGCATG
CCGATTGGTGGAAGTAAGGTGGTACGATCGTGCCTTATTAGGAAGGCAACAGACGGGTCTGACATGGATT
GGACGAACCACTGAATTGCCGCATTGCAGAGATATTGTATTTAAGTGCCTAGCTCGATACATAAACGGGT
CTCTCTGGTTAGACCAGATCTGAGCCTGGGAGCTCTCTGGCTAACTAGGGAACCCACTGCTTAAGCCTCA
ATAAAGCTTGCCTTGAGTGCTTCAAGTAGTGTGTGCCCGTCTGTTGTGTGACTCTGGTAACTAGAGATCC
CTCAGACCCTTTTAGTCAGTGTGGAAAATCTCTAGCAGTGGCGCCCGAACAGGGACTTGAAAGCGAAAGG
GAAACCAGAGGAGCTCTCTCGACGCAGGACTCGGCTTGCTGAAGCGCGCACGGCAAGAGGCGAGGGGCGG
CGACTGGTGAGTACGCCAAAAATTTTGACTAGCGGAGGCTAGAAGGAGAGAGATGGGTGCGAGAGCGTCA
GTATTAAGCGGGGGAGAATTAGATCGCGATGGGAAAAAATTCGGTTAAGGCCAGGGGGAAAGAAAAAATA
TAAATTAAAACATATAGTATGGGCAAGCAGGGAGCTAGAACGATTCGCAGTTAATCCTGGCCTGTTAGAA
ACATCAGAAGGCTGTAGACAAATACTGGGACAGCTACAACCATCCCTTCAGACAGGATCAGAAGAACTTA
GATCATTATATAATACAGTAGCAACCCTCTATTGTGTGCATCAAAGGATAGAGATAAAAGACACCAAGGA
AGCTTTAGACAAGATAGAGGAAGAGCAAAACAAAAGTAAGACCACCGCACAGCAAGCGGCCGCTGATCTT
CAGACCTGGAGGAGGAGATATGAGGGACAATTGGAGAAGTGAATTATATAAATATAAAGTAGTAAAAATT
GAACCATTAGGAGTAGCACCCACCAAGGCAAAGAGAAGAGTGGTGCAGAGAGAAAAAAGAGCAGTGGGAA
TAGGAGCTTTGTTCCTTGGGTTCTTGGGAGCAGCAGGAAGCACTATGGGCGCAGCGTCAATGACGCTGAC
GGTACAGGCCAGACAATTATTGTCTGGTATAGTGCAGCAGCAGAACAATTTGCTGAGGGCTATTGAGGCG
CAACAGCATCTGTTGCAACTCACAGTCTGGGGCATCAAGCAGCTCCAGGCAAGAATCCTGGCTGTGGAAA
GATACCTAAAGGATCAACAGCTCCTGGGGATTTGGGGTTGCTCTGGAAAACTCATTTGCACCACTGCTGT
GCCTTGGAATGCTAGTTGGAGTAATAAATCTCTGGAACAGATTTGGAATCACACGACCTGGATGGAGTGG
GACAGAGAAATTAACAATTACACAAGCTTAATACACTCCTTAATTGAAGAATCGCAAAACCAGCAAGAAA
AGAATGAACAAGAATTATTGGAATTAGATAAATGGGCAAGTTTGTGGAATTGGTTTAACATAACAAATTG
GCTGTGGTATATAAAATTATTCATAATGATAGTAGGAGGCTTGGTAGGTTTAAGAATAGTTTTTGCTGTA
CTTTCTATAGTGAATAGAGTTAGGCAGGGATATTCACCATTATCGTTTCAGACCCACCTCCCAACCCCGA
GGGGAC
Features (pLannotate 1.2.2; 29 found; start..end, strand, type, name):
     41..158     +  misc_feature   cPPT/CTS: central polypurine tract and central termination sequence of HIV-1
    212..591     +  enhancer       CMV enhancer: human cytomegalovirus immediate early enhancer
    592..795     +  promoter       CMV promoter: human cytomegalovirus (CMV) immediate early promoter
    791..824     +  LTR            5' LTR (truncated) (fragment): truncated 5' long terminal repeat (LTR) from HIV-1
    840..858     +  promoter       T7 promoter: promoter for bacteriophage T7 RNA polymerase
    892..1173    +  CDS            VP1 (fragment): CAPSD_AAV2S - Experimental evidence at protein level: Swiss-Prot protein existence level 1. Capsid protein self-assembles to form an icosahedral capsid with a T=1 symmetry, about 22 nm in diameter, and consisting of 60 copies of three size variants of the capsid protein VP1, VP2 and VP3 which differ in their N-terminus. The capsid encapsulates the genomic ssDNA. Binds to host cell heparan sulfate and uses host ITGA5-ITGB1 as coreceptor on the cell surface to provide virion attachment to target cell. This attachment induces virion internalization predominantly through clathrin-dependent endocyt
   1208..1718    +  promoter       hPGK promoter: human phosphoglycerate kinase 1 promoter
   1728..2324    +  CDS            PuroR (fragment): puromycin N-acetyltransferase; pac from Streptomyces; confers resistance to puromycin
   2379..3076    +  CDS            rtTA3 (fragment): reverse tetracycline transactivator 3 activates expression from Tet-responsive promoters in the presence of doxycycline
   3006..3116    +  CDS            VP48: 3 tandem repeats of the minimal activation domain of herpes simplex virus VP16 (Cheng et al., 2013)
   3152..3700    +  misc_feature   WPRE (fragment): woodchuck hepatitis virus posttranscriptional regulatory element
   3726..3797    +  CDS            nef (fragment): NEF_HV1Z2 - Experimental evidence at protein level: Swiss-Prot protein existence level 1. Extracellular Nef protein targets CD4(+) T-lymphocytes for apoptosis by interacting with CXCR4 surface receptors. From Human immunodeficiency virus type 1 group M subtype D (isolate Z2/CDC-Z34) (HIV-1).
   3799..4032    +  LTR            3' LTR (ΔU3): self-inactivating 3' long terminal repeat (LTR) from HIV-1
   4104..4225    +  polyA_signal   SV40 poly(A) signal: SV40 polyadenylation signal
   4265..4400    +  rep_origin     SV40 ori: SV40 origin of replication
   4408..4471    +  promoter       AmpR promoter: bla
   4472..5332    +  CDS            AmpR: β-lactamase; bla; confers resistance to ampicillin, carbenicillin, and related antibiotics
   5503..6091    +  rep_origin     ori: high-copy-number ColE1/pMB1/pBR322/pUC origin of replication
   6274..6366    +  CDS            lacI (fragment): lac repressor; lacI; The lac repressor binds to the lac operator to inhibit transcription in E. coli. This inhibition can be relieved by adding lactose or isopropyl-β-D-thiogalactopyranoside (IPTG).
   6379..6400    +  protein_bind   CAP binding site: CAP binding activates transcription in the presence of cAMP. E. coli catabolite activator protein
   6415..6445    +  promoter       lac promoter: promoter for the E. coli lac operon
   6453..6469    +  protein_bind   lac operator: The lac repressor binds to the lac operator to inhibit transcription in E. coli. This inhibition can be relieved by adding lactose or isopropyl-β-D-thiogalactopyranoside (IPTG). lac repressor encoded by lacI
   6514..6532    +  promoter       T3 promoter: promoter for bacteriophage T3 RNA polymerase
   6560..6786    +  promoter       RSV promoter: Rous sarcoma virus enhancer/promoter
   6787..6967    +  LTR            5' LTR (truncated): truncated 5' long terminal repeat (LTR) from HIV-1
   7014..7139    +  misc_feature   HIV-1 Ψ: packaging signal of human immunodeficiency virus type 1
   7123..7486    +  CDS            HIV-1 gag (fragment): gag protein from human immunodeficiency virus 1; gag
   7632..7865    +  misc_feature   RRE: The Rev response element (RRE) of HIV-1 allows for Rev-dependent mRNA export from the nucleus to the cytoplasm.
   8242..8266    +  CDS            Rev (fragment): human immunodeficiency virus 1 (HIV-1) Rev protein; rev; enhances nuclear export of unspliced and incompletely spliced viral mRNAs
