[The description below was written by a language model from this plasmid's Addgene catalogue record and pLannotate feature annotations shown in this document.]
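Description:
pCW57-CMV-MAAP-SL01V9 is a third-generation-style, self-inactivating HIV-1 lentiviral transfer plasmid built on the pCW57.1 backbone, in which a CMV enhancer/promoter drives a synthetic variant (SL01V9) of the adeno-associated virus membrane-associated accessory protein (MAAP). In bacteria it is maintained through a ColE1/pUC-type origin and ampicillin resistance (AmpR). The catalogue nevertheless lists it as low copy and names a recombination-reducing growth strain, which is common for plasmids with repeated LTRs.

The viral genome is transcribed from an RSV promoter fused to a truncated 5' LTR. It carries the Ψ packaging signal with a gag fragment, the RRE for Rev-dependent export and the cPPT/CTS, and it ends in a ΔU3 3' LTR followed by an SV40 poly(A) signal. An SV40 origin is also present.

Downstream of the CMV promoter, the annotation software labels the roughly 280-nt insert as a fragment of AAV2 VP1. This is expected, because MAAP is encoded in an alternative reading frame overlapping the N-terminal region of the capsid gene, so this feature corresponds to the MAAP variant coding region. The record indicates cloning between AgeI and BamHI.

A second cassette uses the human PGK promoter to express puromycin N-acetyltransferase followed by rtTA3. It is inherited from the doxycycline-inducible parent vector. Because no Tet-responsive promoter is annotated and CMV drives the insert, MAAP expression appears to be constitutive. A WPRE enhances transcript expression.

The stated uses are transient ectopic expression of the MAAP variant in mammalian cells, and packaging into lentivirus to generate puromycin-selected stable lines. This fits the associated work on evolving MAAP variants to improve AAV production.
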