Addgene plasmid #218250: pCW57-CMV-MAAP-SL01V9
Purpose: 1) Ectopic expression of MAAP protein variant in mammalian cells. 2) Packaging MAAP variant sequence into lentivirus for stable expression in mammalian cells.
Depositing lab: David Schaffer. Depositing organization: University of California, Berkeley. Publication: Evolving membrane-associated accessory protein variants for improved adeno-associated virus production. Schieferecke AJ, Lee H, Chen A, Kilaru V, Krish Williams J, Schaffer DV. Mol Ther. 2024 Feb 7;32(2):340-351. doi: 10.1016/j.ymthe.2023.12.015. Epub 2023 Dec 18. PubMed 38115579.
Backbone
  Vector backbone: pCW57.1
  Vector type: Lentiviral
  Selectable markers: Puromycin
Growth in bacteria
  Bacterial resistance: Ampicillin, 100 μg/mL
  Growth temperature: 37°C
  Growth strain: NEB Stable
  Copy number: Low Copy
Gene/Insert
  Gene/Insert name: Membrane-Associated Accessory Protein Variant SL01V9 driven by CMV promoter (alt name: MAAP-SL01V9)
  Species: Synthetic
  Promoter: CMV
  Cloning method: Restriction Enzyme; 5′ cloning site AgeI (unknown if destroyed); 3′ cloning site BamHI (unknown if destroyed)
Terms and licenses: Academic/Nonprofit Terms; Industry Terms: Not Available to Industry
How to cite: pCW57-CMV-MAAP-SL01V9 was a gift from David Schaffer (Addgene plasmid # 218250 ; http://n2t.net/addgene:218250 ; RRID:Addgene_218250)
