>Addgene plasmid #218250 | pCW57-CMV-MAAP-SL01V9 | depositor partial sequence | sequence record 425268 | MAAP-SL01V9 ORF
ATGGAGCCCCTCAACCCAAGGCAAATCAACAACATCAAGACAACGCTCGAGGTCTTGTGCTTCCGGGTTA
CAAATACCTTGGACCCGGCAACGGACTCGACAAGGGGGAGCCGGTCAACGCAGCAGACGCGGCGGCCCTC
GAGCACGACAAGGCCTACGACCAGCAGCTCAAGGCCGGAGACAACCCGTACCTCAAGTACAACCACGCCG
ACGCCGAGTTCCAGGAGCGGCTCAAAGAAGATACGTCTTTTGGGGGCAACCCGCACCAGCAGCCTGCCGG
GCGAAAAAGAAGGCAGCTAA
